>Addgene plasmid #51905 | paavCAG-Jx | depositor full sequence | sequence record 79874 | paavCAG-Jx sequence 5097 bps
AGCGCCCAATACGCAAACCGCCTCTCCCCGCGCGTTGGCCGATTCATTAATGCAGCTGGCACGACAGGTT
TCCCGACTGGAAAGCGGGCAGTGAGCGCAACGCAATTAATGTGAGTTAGCTCACTCATTAGGCACCCCAG
GCTTTACACTTTATGCTTCCGGCTCGTATGTTGTGTGGAATTGTGAGCGGATAACAATTTCACACAGGAA
ACAGCTATGACCATGATTACGCCAGATTTAATTAAGGCCTTAATTAGGCTGCGCGCTCGCTCGCTCACTG
AGGCCGCCCGGGCAAAGCCCGGGCGTCGGGCGACCTTTGGTCGCCCGGCCTCAGTGAGCGAGCGAGCGCG
CAGAGAGGGAGTGGCCAACTCCATCACTAGGGGTTCCTTGTAGTTAATGATTAACCCGCCATGCTACTTA
TCTACGTAGCCATGCTCTAGGAAGATCGTACCATTGACGTCAATAATGACGTATGTTCCCATAGTAACGC
CAATAGGGACTTTCCATTGACGTCAATGGGTGGACTATTTACGGTAAACTGCCCACTTGGCAGTACATCA
AGTGTATCATATGCCAAGTACGCCCCCTATTGACGTCAATGACGGTAAATGGCCCGCCTGGCATTATGCC
CAGTACATGACCTTATGGGACTTTCCTACTTGGCAGTACATCTACGTATTAGTCATCGCTATTACCATGG
TCGAGGTGAGCCCCACGTTCTGCTTCACTCTCCCCATCTCCCCCCCCTCCCCACCCCCAATTTTGTATTT
ATTTATTTTTTAATTATTTTGTGCAGCGATGGGGGCGGGGGGGGGGGGGGGGCGCGCGCCAGGCGGGGCG
GGGCGGGGCGAGGGGCGGGGCGGGGCGAGGCGGAGAGGTGCGGCGGCAGCCAATCAGAGCGGCGCGCTCC
GAAAGTTTCCTTTTATGGCGAGGCGGCGGCGGCGGCGGCCCTATAAAAAGCGAAGCGCGCGGCGGGCGGG
AGTCGCTGCGACGCTGCCTTCGCCCCGTGCCCCGCTCCGCCGCCGCCTCGCGCCGCCCGCCCCGGCTCTG
ACTGACCGCGTTACTCCCACAGGTGAGCGGGCGGGACGGCCCTTCTCCTCCGGGCTGTAATTAGCGCTTG
GTTTAATGACGGCTTGTTTCTTTTCTGTGGCTGCGTGAAAGCCTTGAGGGGCTCCGGGAGGGCCCTTTGT
GCGGGGGGAGCGGCTCGGGGCTGTCCGCGGGGGGACGGCTGCCTTCGGGGGGGACGGGGCAGGGCGGGGT
TCGGCTTCTGGCGTGTGACCGGCGGCTCTAGAGCCTCTGCTAACCATGTTCATGCCTTCTTCTTTTTCCT
ACAGCTCCTGGGCAACGTGCTGGTTATTGTGCTGTCTCATCATTTTGGCAAAGAATTGGATCATAACTTC
GTATAGCATACATTATACGAACGGTAAAGCTTGATATCAGATCTATAACTTCGTATAATGTATGCTATAC
GAACGGTACAGCTTATCGATAATCAACCTCTGGATTACAAAATTTGTGAAAGATTGACTGGTATTCTTAA
CTATGTTGCTCCTTTTACGCTATGTGGATACGCTGCTTTAATGCCTTTGTATCATGCTATTGCTTCCCGT
ATGGCTTTCATTTTCTCCTCCTTGTATAAATCCTGGTTGCTGTCTCTTTATGAGGAGTTGTGGCCCGTTG
TCAGGCAACGTGGCGTGGTGTGCACTGTGTTTGCTGACGCAACCCCCACTGGTTGGGGCATTGCCACCAC
CTGTCAGCTCCTTTCCGGGACTTTCGCTTTCCCCCTCCCTATTGCCACGGCGGAACTCATCGCCGCCTGC
CTTGCCCGCTGCTGGACAGGGGCTCGGCTGTTGGGCACTGACAATTCCGTGGTGTTGTCGGGGAAATCAT
CGTCCTTTCCTTGGCTGCTCGCCTGTGTTGCCACCTGGATTCTGCGCGGGACGTCCTTCTGCTACGTCCC
TTCGGCCCTCAATCCAGCGGACCTTCCTTCCCGCGGCCTGCTGCCGGCTCTGCGGCCTCTTCCGCGTCTT
CGCCTTCGCCCTCAGACGAGTCGGATCTCCCTTTGGGCCGCCTCCCCGCATCGATACCGTCGACCCGGGC
GGCCGCTTCGAGCAGACATGATAAGATACATTGATGAGTTTGGACAAACCACAACTAGAATGCAGTGAAA
AAAATGCTTTATTTGTGAAATTTGTGATGCTATTGCTTTATTTGTAACCATTATAAGCTGCAATAAACAA
GTTAACAACAACAATTGCATTCATTTTATGTTTCAGGTTCAGGGGGAGATGTGGGAGGTTTTTTAAAGCA
AGTAAAACCTCTACAAATGTGGTAAAATCGATAAGGATCTTCCTAGAGCATGGCTACGTAGATAAGTAGC
ATGGCGGGTTAATCATTAACTACAAGGAACCCCTAGTGATGGAGTTGGCCACTCCCTCTCTGCGCGCTCG
CTCGCTCACTGAGGCCGGGCGACCAAAGGTCGCCCGACGCCCGGGCTTTGCCCGGGCGGCCTCAGTGAGC
GAGCGAGCGCGCAGCCTTAATTAACCTAATTCACTGGCCGTCGTTTTACAACGTCGTGACTGGGAAAACC
CTGGCGTTACCCAACTTAATCGCCTTGCAGCACATCCCCCTTTCGCCAGCTGGCGTAATAGCGAAGAGGC
CCGCACCGATCGCCCTTCCCAACAGTTGCGCAGCCTGAATGGCGAATGGG
[124 nt withheld, positions 2711-2834]
C
[91 nt withheld, positions 2836-2926]
A
[49 nt withheld, positions 2928-2976]
CCTTTGACGTTGGAGTCCACGTTCTTT
[37 nt withheld, positions 3004-3040]
ACCCTATCTCGGTCTATTCTTTTGATTTATAAGGGATTTTGCCGATTTCGGCCTATTGGTTAAAAAATGA
GCTGATTTAACAAAAATTTAACGCGAATTTTAACAAAATATTAACGCTTACAATTTAGGTGGCACTTTTC
GGGGAAATGTGCGCGGAACCCCTATTTGTTTATTTTTCTAAATACATTCAAATATGTATCCGCTCATGAG
ACAATAACCCTGATAAATGCTTCAATAATATTGAAAAAGGAAGAGTATGAGTATTCAACATTTCCGTGTC
GCCCTTATTCCCTTTTTTGCGGCATTTTGCCTTCCTGTTTTTGCTCACCCAGAAACGCTGGTGAAAGTAA
AAGATGCTGAAGATCAGTTGGGTGCACGAGTGGGTTACATCGAACTGGATCTCAACAGCGGTAAGATCCT
TGAGAGTTTTCGCCCCGAAGAACGTTTTCCAATGATGAGCACTTTTAAAGTTCTGCTATGTGGCGCGGTA
TTATCCCGTATTGACGCCGGGCAAGAGCAACTCGGTCGCCGCATACACTATTCTCAGAATGACTTGGTTG
AGTACTCACCAGTCACAGAAAAGCATCTTACGGATGGCATGACAGTAAGAGAATTATGCAGTGCTGCCAT
AACCATGAGTGATAACACTGCGGCCAACTTACTTCTGACAACGATCGGAGGACCGAAGGAGCTAACCGCT
TTTTTGCACAACATGGGGGATCATGTAACTCGCCTTGATCGTTGGGAACCGGAGCTGAATGAAGCCATAC
CAAACGACGAGCGTGACACCACGATGCCTGTAGCAATGGCAACAACGTTGCGCAAACTATTAACTGGCGA
ACTACTTACTCTAGCTTCCCGGCAACAATTAATAGACTGGATGGAGGCGGATAAAGTTGCAGGACCACTT
CTGCGCTCGGCCCTTCCGGCTGGCTGGTTTATTGCTGATAAATCTGGAGCCGGTGAGCGTGGGTCTCGCG
GTATCATTGCAGCACTGGGGCCAGATGGTAAGCCCTCCCGTATCGTAGTTATCTACACGACGGGGAGTCA
GGCAACTATGGATGAACGAAATAGACAGATCGCTGAGATAGGTGCCTCACTGATTAAGCATTGGTAACTG
TCAGACCAAGTTTACTCATATATACTTTAGATTGATTTAAAACTTCATTTTTAATTTAAAAGGATCTAGG
TGAAGATCCTTTTTGATAATCTCATGACCAAAATCCCTTAACGTGAGTTTTCGTTCCACTGAGCGTCAGA
CCCCGTAGAAAAGATCAAAGGATCTTCTTGAGATCCTTTTTTTCTGCGCGTAATCTGCTGCTTGCAAACA
AAAAAACCACCGCTACCAGCGGTGGTTTGTTTGCCGGATCAAGAGCTACCAACTCTTTTTCCGAAGGTAA
CTGGCTTCAGCAGAGCGCAGATACCAAATACTGTTCTTCTAGTGTAGCCGTAGTTAGGCCACCACTTCAA
GAACTCTGTAGCACCGCCTACATACCTCGCTCTGCTAATCCTGTTACCAGTGGCTGCTGCCAGTGGCGAT
AAGTCGTGTCTTACCGGGTTGGACTCAAGACGATAGTTACCGGATAAGGCGCAGCGGTCGGGCTGAACGG
GGGGTTCGTGCACACAGCCCAGCTTGGAGCGAACGACCTACACCGAACTGAGATACCTACAGCGTGAGCT
ATGAGAAAGCGCCACGCTTCCCGAAGGGAGAAAGGCGGACAGGTATCCGGTAAGCGGCAGGGTCGGAACA
GGAGAGCGCACGAGGGAGCTTCCAGGGGGAAACGCCTGGTATCTTTATAGTCCTGTCGGGTTTCGCCACC
TCTGACTTGAGCGTCGATTTTTGTGATGCTCGTCAGGGGGGCGGAGCCTATGGAAAAACGCCAGCAACGC
GGCCTTTTTACGGTTCCTGGCCTTTTGCTGGCCTTTTGCTCACATGTTCTTTCCTGCGTTATCCCCTGAT
TCTGTGGATAACCGTATTACCGCCTTTGAGTGAGCTGATACCGCTCGCCGCAGCCGAACGACCGAGCGCA
GCGAGTCAGTGAGCGAGGAAGCGGAAG
Features (pLannotate 1.2.2; 20 found; start..end, strand, type, name):
      2..94      +  CDS            lacI (fragment): lac repressor; lacI; The lac repressor binds to the lac operator to inhibit transcription in E. coli. This inhibition can be relieved by adding lactose or isopropyl-β-D-thiogalactopyranoside (IPTG).
    107..128     +  protein_bind   CAP binding site: CAP binding activates transcription in the presence of cAMP. E. coli catabolite activator protein
    143..173     +  promoter       lac promoter: promoter for the E. coli lac operon
    181..197     +  protein_bind   lac operator: The lac repressor binds to the lac operator to inhibit transcription in E. coli. This inhibition can be relieved by adding lactose or isopropyl-β-D-thiogalactopyranoside (IPTG). lac repressor encoded by lacI
    258..388     -  repeat_region  AAV2 ITR (fragment): inverted terminal repeat of adeno-associated virus serotype 2 inverted
    451..699     +  enhancer       CMV enhancer (fragment): human cytomegalovirus immediate early enhancer
    701..978     +  promoter       chicken β-actin promoter: No description available
    979..1115    +  intron         hybrid intron (fragment): hybrid between chicken β-actin (CBA) and minute virus of mice (MMV) introns (Gray et al., 2011)
   1204..1334    +  intron         chimeric intron (fragment): chimera between introns from chicken β-actin and rabbit β-globin
   1393..1426    +  protein_bind   lox66: Right element (RE) mutant of loxP (Araki et al., 2010). Cre-mediated recombination occurs in the 8-bp core sequence (GCATACAT). Cre recombinase
   1445..1478    -  protein_bind   lox71: Left element (LE) mutant of loxP (Araki et al., 2010). Cre-mediated recombination occurs in the 8-bp core sequence (GCATACAT). Cre recombinase
   1491..2079    +  misc_feature   WPRE: woodchuck hepatitis virus posttranscriptional regulatory element
   2122..2243    -  polyA_signal   SV40 poly(A) signal: SV40 polyadenylation signal
   2266..2334    -  CDS            large T antigen (fragment): large T antigen from SV40 (simian virus 40)
   2405..2535    +  repeat_region  AAV2 ITR (fragment): inverted terminal repeat of adeno-associated virus serotype 2 inverted
   2549..2706    +  CDS            lacZα (fragment): LacZα fragment of β-galactosidase; lacZ fragment
   2711..3139    +  rep_origin     f1 ori (sequence partly withheld): f1 bacteriophage origin of replication; arrow indicates direction of (+) strand synthesis
   3192..3296    +  promoter       AmpR promoter: bla
   3297..4157    +  CDS            AmpR: β-lactamase; bla; confers resistance to ampicillin, carbenicillin, and related antibiotics
   4328..4916    +  rep_origin     ori: high-copy-number ColE1/pMB1/pBR322/pUC origin of replication
