[The description below was written by a language model from this plasmid's Addgene catalogue record and pLannotate feature annotations shown in this document.]
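Description:
paavCAG-Jx is an empty adeno-associated virus transfer backbone of about 5.1 kb, designed for Cre-dependent on/off control of whatever coding sequence is cloned into it. In bacteria it is maintained by a high-copy ColE1/pUC-type origin and selected with ampicillin through the β-lactamase gene. An f1 phage origin and remnants of the lac region (lacI and lacZα fragments, lac promoter and operator) are left over from the parental cloning vector. The listed growth strain is a recombination-deficient one, a common choice for plasmids carrying repeats such as ITRs.

The region to be packaged lies between two AAV2 inverted terminal repeats, which supply the cis signals for genome replication and encapsidation when helper functions are provided in trans. Inside the ITRs sits a CAG-type promoter, made up of the CMV immediate-early enhancer, the chicken β-actin promoter and a chimeric intron, which gives strong, broadly active expression in mammalian cells. Downstream is a pair of mutant lox sites, lox66 and lox71, placed in opposite orientation only a few bases apart. This short gap marks where an insert would be placed. Because the sites are inverted, Cre flips the intervening DNA rather than excising it. Recombination between a left-element and a right-element mutant produces one wild-type loxP and one doubly mutated site that Cre binds poorly, so the inversion is essentially locked. An insert cloned antisense is therefore switched on by Cre, and one cloned in sense is switched off. A WPRE follows to enhance transcript stability and expression, and an SV40 polyadenylation signal completes the cassette, although the annotation places it on the reverse strand.

No transgene is present. The associated publication concerns mapping synaptic connectivity between hippocampal regions.
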