Addgene plasmid #51905: paavCAG-Jx
Purpose: (Empty Backbone) Cre-dependent On/Off aav vector
Depositing lab: Jinhyun Kim. Depositing organization: Korea Institute of Science and Technology. Publication: Structured Synaptic Connectivity between Hippocampal Regions. Druckmann S, Feng L, Lee B, Yook C, Zhao T, Magee JC, Kim J. Neuron. 2014 Feb 5;81(3):629-40. doi: 10.1016/j.neuron.2013.11.026. Epub 2014 Jan 9. PubMed 24412418.
Backbone
  Vector backbone: paavCAG
  Backbone size (bp): 5000
  Vector type: AAV
Growth in bacteria
  Bacterial resistance: Ampicillin, 100 μg/mL
  Growth temperature: 37°C
  Growth strain: NEB Stable
  Copy number: High Copy
Terms and licenses: Academic/Nonprofit Terms; Industry Terms: Not Available to Industry
How to cite: paavCAG-Jx was a gift from Jinhyun Kim (Addgene plasmid # 51905 ; http://n2t.net/addgene:51905 ; RRID:Addgene_51905)
