>Addgene plasmid #51905 | paavCAG-Jx | addgene partial sequence | sequence record 130135 | FLP-rec 5'-TTCGGCTTCTGGCGTGTGAC-3'
GCCTTCTTCTTTTTCCTACAGCTCCTGGGCAACGTGCTGGTTATTGTGCTGTCTCATCATTTTGGCAAAG
AATTGGATCATAACTTCGTATAGCATACATTATACGAACGGTAAAGCTTGATATCAGATCTATAACTTCG
TATAATGTATGCTATACGAACGGTACAGCTTATCGATAATCAACCTCTGGATTACAAAATTTGTGAAAGA
TTGACTGGTATTCTTAACTATGTTGCTCCTTTTACGCTATGTGGATACGCTGCTTTAATGCCTTTGTATC
ATGCTATTGCTTCCCGTATGGCTTTCATTTTCTCCTCCTTGTATAAATCCTGGTTGCTGTCTCTTTATGA
GGAGTTGTGGCCCGTTGTCAGGCAACGTGGCGTGGTGTGCACTGTGTTTGCTGACGCAACCCCCACTGGT
TGGGGCATTGCCACCACCTGTCAGCTCCTTTCCGGGACTTTCGCTTTCCCCCTCCCTATTGCCACGGCGG
AACTCATCGCCGCCTGCCTTGCCCGCTGCTGGACAGGGGCTCGGCTGTTGGGCACTGACAATTCCGTGGT
GTTGTCGGGGAAATCATCGTCCTTTCCTTGGCTGCTCGCCTGTGTTGCCACCTGGATTCTGCGCGGGACG
TCCTTCTGCTACGTCCCTTCGGCCCTCAATCCAGCGGACCTTCCTTCCCGCGGCCTGCTGCCGGCTCTGC
GGCCTCTTCCGCGTCTTCGCCTTCGC
